Addgene plasmid #203429: pCDNA3-HA-HA-human CMYC (1-357)
Purpose: Mammalian expression of MYC
Depositing lab: Yoshiaki Ito. Depositing organization: National University of Singapore. Publication: RUNX3 inactivates oncogenic MYC through disruption of MYC/MAX complex and subsequent recruitment of GSK3beta-FBXW7 cascade. Oei V, Chuang LSH, Matsuo J, Srivastava S, Teh M, Ito Y. Commun Biol. 2023 Jul 3;6(1):689. doi: 10.1038/s42003-023-05037-0. PubMed 37400551.
Backbone
  Vector backbone: pcDNA3
  Backbone manufacturer: Invitrogen
  Vector type: Mammalian Expression
Growth in bacteria
  Bacterial resistance: Ampicillin, 100 μg/mL
  Growth temperature: 37°C
  Growth strain: DH5alpha
  Copy number: High Copy
Gene/Insert
  Gene/Insert name: MYC
  Species: H. sapiens (human)
  Entrez Gene: MYC (a.k.a. MRTL, MYCC, bHLHe39, c-Myc)
  Tag / fusion protein: 2 x HA (N terminal on insert)
  Cloning method: Restriction Enzyme; 5′ cloning site Unknown (unknown if destroyed)
  Sequencing primers: 5′ CMV-F; 3′ BGHrev
Terms and licenses: Academic/Nonprofit Terms; Industry Terms: Not Available to Industry
How to cite: pCDNA3-HA-HA-human CMYC (1-357) was a gift from Yoshiaki Ito (Addgene plasmid # 203429 ; http://n2t.net/addgene:203429 ; RRID:Addgene_203429)
