[The description below was written by a language model from this plasmid's Addgene catalogue record and pLannotate feature annotations shown in this document.]
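Description:
pCDNA3-HA-HA-human CMYC (1-357) is a mammalian expression plasmid built on the Invitrogen pcDNA3 backbone for producing human MYC carrying two N-terminal HA epitope tags. It is maintained in E. coli as a high-copy plasmid through a ColE1/pUC-type origin and selected with ampicillin via the β-lactamase gene. An f1 origin is also present, which allows single-stranded DNA production. For mammalian cells, an SV40 enhancer/early promoter drives a neomycin phosphotransferase gene followed by the SV40 polyadenylation signal, permitting G418 selection of stable transfectants. The short ble, lacI, bom and HIV-1 LTR fragments in the table look like backbone remnants or annotation matches rather than functional elements.

The expression cassette consists of the CMV immediate-early enhancer and promoter, a T7 promoter, the c-Myc coding region and the bovine growth hormone polyadenylation signal. An SP6 promoter sits in the reverse orientation downstream of the insert. The flanking phage promoters can serve for in vitro transcription or as sequencing primer sites. The HA tags are not annotated separately in the feature table, though a gap of about 100 nt lies between the T7 promoter and the annotated Myc feature, where the catalogue places them.

One point needs verification. The name indicates a truncation spanning residues 1-357, but the annotated c-Myc feature covers 1,320 nt, which is close to the full-length coding sequence. The record does not explain this discrepancy, so the insert's extent should be checked against the sequence. The stated purpose is mammalian expression of MYC, and the associated study examined how RUNX3 disrupts the MYC/MAX complex and promotes GSK3β-FBXW7-mediated MYC inactivation. HA-tagged MYC constructs suit detection and immunoprecipitation in such interaction and stability experiments.
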