Features (pLannotate 1.2.2; 21 found; start..end, strand, type, name):
    113..442     +  promoter       SV40 promoter: SV40 enhancer and early promoter
    509..1300    +  CDS            neo: KKA2_KLEPN - Also known as kan, nptII. Experimental evidence at protein level: Swiss-Prot protein existence level 1. Resistance to kanamycin, neomycin, paromomycin, ribostamycin, butirosin and gentamicin B. From Klebsiella pneumoniae.
   1324..1482    +  CDS            ble (fragment): BLE_KLEPN - Experimental evidence at protein level: Swiss-Prot protein existence level 1. Binding protein with a strong affinity to the bleomycin family of antibiotics. Binds to CL990; an antimitotic-antibiotic compound. From Klebsiella pneumoniae.
   1477..1598    +  polyA_signal   SV40 poly(A) signal: SV40 polyadenylation signal
   1671..1687    -  protein_bind   lac operator: The lac repressor binds to the lac operator to inhibit transcription in E. coli. This inhibition can be relieved by adding lactose or isopropyl-β-D-thiogalactopyranoside (IPTG). lac repressor encoded by lacI
   1695..1725    -  promoter       lac promoter: promoter for the E. coli lac operon
   1740..1761    -  protein_bind   CAP binding site: CAP binding activates transcription in the presence of cAMP. E. coli catabolite activator protein
   1774..1866    -  CDS            lacI (fragment): lac repressor; lacI; The lac repressor binds to the lac operator to inhibit transcription in E. coli. This inhibition can be relieved by adding lactose or isopropyl-β-D-thiogalactopyranoside (IPTG).
   2049..2637    -  rep_origin     ori: high-copy-number ColE1/pMB1/pBR322/pUC origin of replication
   2808..3668    -  CDS            AmpR: β-lactamase; bla; confers resistance to ampicillin, carbenicillin, and related antibiotics
   3669..3773    -  promoter       AmpR promoter: bla
   3832..3884    -  misc_feature   bom (fragment): basis of mobility region from pBR322
   4039..4418    +  enhancer       CMV enhancer: human cytomegalovirus immediate early enhancer
   4419..4622    +  promoter       CMV promoter: human cytomegalovirus (CMV) immediate early promoter
   4618..4651    +  LTR            5' LTR (truncated) (fragment): truncated 5' long terminal repeat (LTR) from HIV-1
   4667..4685    +  promoter       T7 promoter: promoter for bacteriophage T7 RNA polymerase
   4792..6111    +  CDS            c-Myc: human c-Myc proto-oncogene
   6172..6190    -  promoter       SP6 promoter: promoter for bacteriophage SP6 RNA polymerase
   6216..6440    +  polyA_signal   bGH poly(A) signal: bovine growth hormone polyadenylation signal
   6444..6465    +  promoter       SV40 promoter (fragment): SV40 enhancer and early promoter
   6486..99      +  rep_origin     f1 ori (across the origin) (sequence partly withheld): f1 bacteriophage origin of replication; arrow indicates direction of (+) strand synthesis
>Addgene plasmid #203429 | pCDNA3-HA-HA-human CMYC (1-357) | addgene full sequence | sequence record 403678 | Addgene NGS Result
ACCCTATCTCGGTCTATTCTTTTGATTTATAAGGGATTTTGCCGATTTCGGCCTATTGGTTAAAAAATGA
GCTGATTTAACAAAAATTTAACGCGAATTAATTCTGTGGAATGTGTGTCAGTTAGGGTGTGGAAAGTCCC
CAGGCTCCCCAGCAGGCAGAAGTATGCAAAGCATGCATCTCAATTAGTCAGCAACCAGGTGTGGAAAGTC
CCCAGGCTCCCCAGCAGGCAGAAGTATGCAAAGCATGCATCTCAATTAGTCAGCAACCATAGTCCCGCCC
CTAACTCCGCCCATCCCGCCCCTAACTCCGCCCAGTTCCGCCCATTCTCCGCCCCATGGCTGACTAATTT
TTTTTATTTATGCAGAGGCCGAGGCCGCCTCTGCCTCTGAGCTATTCCAGAAGTAGTGAGGAGGCTTTTT
TGGAGGCCTAGGCTTTTGCAAAAAGCTCCCGGGAGCTTGTATATCCATTTTCGGATCTGATCAAGAGACA
GGATGAGGATCGTTTCGCATGATTGAACAAGATGGATTGCACGCAGGTTCTCCGGCCGCTTGGGTGGAGA
GGCTATTCGGCTATGACTGGGCACAACAGACAATCGGCTGCTCTGATGCCGCCGTGTTCCGGCTGTCAGC
GCAGGGGCGCCCGGTTCTTTTTGTCAAGACCGACCTGTCCGGTGCCCTGAATGAACTGCAGGACGAGGCA
GCGCGGCTATCGTGGCTGGCCACGACGGGCGTTCCTTGCGCAGCTGTGCTCGACGTTGTCACTGAAGCGG
GAAGGGACTGGCTGCTATTGGGCGAAGTGCCGGGGCAGGATCTCCTGTCATCTCACCTTGCTCCTGCCGA
GAAAGTATCCATCATGGCTGATGCAATGCGGCGGCTGCATACGCTTGATCCGGCTACCTGCCCATTCGAC
CACCAAGCGAAACATCGCATCGAGCGAGCACGTACTCGGATGGAAGCCGGTCTTGTCGATCAGGATGATC
TGGACGAAGAGCATCAGGGGCTCGCGCCAGCCGAACTGTTCGCCAGGCTCAAGGCGCGCATGCCCGACGG
CGAGGATCTCGTCGTGACCCATGGCGATGCCTGCTTGCCGAATATCATGGTGGAAAATGGCCGCTTTTCT
GGATTCATCGACTGTGGCCGGCTGGGTGTGGCGGACCGCTATCAGGACATAGCGTTGGCTACCCGTGATA
TTGCTGAAGAGCTTGGCGGCGAATGGGCTGACCGCTTCCTCGTGCTTTACGGTATCGCCGCTCCCGATTC
GCAGCGCATCGCCTTCTATCGCCTTCTTGACGAGTTCTTCTGAGCGGGACTCTGGGGTTCGAAATGACCG
ACCAAGCGACGCCCAACCTGCCATCACGAGATTTCGATTCCACCGCCGCCTTCTATGAAAGGTTGGGCTT
CGGAATCGTTTTCCGGGACGCCGGCTGGATGATCCTCCAGCGCGGGGATCTCATGCTGGAGTTCTTCGCC
CACCCCAACTTGTTTATTGCAGCTTATAATGGTTACAAATAAAGCAATAGCATCACAAATTTCACAAATA
AAGCATTTTTTTCACTGCATTCTAGTTGTGGTTTGTCCAAACTCATCAATGTATCTTATCATGTCTGTAT
ACCGTCGACCTCTAGCTAGAGCTTGGCGTAATCATGGTCATAGCTGTTTCCTGTGTGAAATTGTTATCCG
CTCACAATTCCACACAACATACGAGCCGGAAGCATAAAGTGTAAAGCCTGGGGTGCCTAATGAGTGAGCT
AACTCACATTAATTGCGTTGCGCTCACTGCCCGCTTTCCAGTCGGGAAACCTGTCGTGCCAGCTGCATTA
ATGAATCGGCCAACGCGCGGGGAGAGGCGGTTTGCGTATTGGGCGCTCTTCCGCTTCCTCGCTCACTGAC
TCGCTGCGCTCGGTCGTTCGGCTGCGGCGAGCGGTATCAGCTCACTCAAAGGCGGTAATACGGTTATCCA
CAGAATCAGGGGATAACGCAGGAAAGAACATGTGAGCAAAAGGCCAGCAAAAGGCCAGGAACCGTAAAAA
GGCCGCGTTGCTGGCGTTTTTCCATAGGCTCCGCCCCCCTGACGAGCATCACAAAAATCGACGCTCAAGT
CAGAGGTGGCGAAACCCGACAGGACTATAAAGATACCAGGCGTTTCCCCCTGGAAGCTCCCTCGTGCGCT
CTCCTGTTCCGACCCTGCCGCTTACCGGATACCTGTCCGCCTTTCTCCCTTCGGGAAGCGTGGCGCTTTC
TCATAGCTCACGCTGTAGGTATCTCAGTTCGGTGTAGGTCGTTCGCTCCAAGCTGGGCTGTGTGCACGAA
CCCCCCGTTCAGCCCGACCGCTGCGCCTTATCCGGTAACTATCGTCTTGAGTCCAACCCGGTAAGACACG
ACTTATCGCCACTGGCAGCAGCCACTGGTAACAGGATTAGCAGAGCGAGGTATGTAGGCGGTGCTACAGA
GTTCTTGAAGTGGTGGCCTAACTACGGCTACACTAGAAGAACAGTATTTGGTATCTGCGCTCTGCTGAAG
CCAGTTACCTTCGGAAAAAGAGTTGGTAGCTCTTGATCCGGCAAACAAACCACCGCTGGTAGCGGTGGTT
TTTTTGTTTGCAAGCAGCAGATTACGCGCAGAAAAAAAGGATCTCAAGAAGATCCTTTGATCTTTTCTAC
GGGGTCTGACGCTCAGTGGAACGAAAACTCACGTTAAGGGATTTTGGTCATGAGATTATCAAAAAGGATC
TTCACCTAGATCCTTTTAAATTAAAAATGAAGTTTTAAATCAATCTAAAGTATATATGAGTAAACTTGGT
CTGACAGTTACCAATGCTTAATCAGTGAGGCACCTATCTCAGCGATCTGTCTATTTCGTTCATCCATAGT
TGCCTGACTCCCCGTCGTGTAGATAACTACGATACGGGAGGGCTTACCATCTGGCCCCAGTGCTGCAATG
ATACCGCGAGACCCACGCTCACCGGCTCCAGATTTATCAGCAATAAACCAGCCAGCCGGAAGGGCCGAGC
GCAGAAGTGGTCCTGCAACTTTATCCGCCTCCATCCAGTCTATTAATTGTTGCCGGGAAGCTAGAGTAAG
TAGTTCGCCAGTTAATAGTTTGCGCAACGTTGTTGCCATTGCTACAGGCATCGTGGTGTCACGCTCGTCG
TTTGGTATGGCTTCATTCAGCTCCGGTTCCCAACGATCAAGGCGAGTTACATGATCCCCCATGTTGTGCA
AAAAAGCGGTTAGCTCCTTCGGTCCTCCGATCGTTGTCAGAAGTAAGTTGGCCGCAGTGTTATCACTCAT
GGTTATGGCAGCACTGCATAATTCTCTTACTGTCATGCCATCCGTAAGATGCTTTTCTGTGACTGGTGAG
TACTCAACCAAGTCATTCTGAGAATAGTGTATGCGGCGACCGAGTTGCTCTTGCCCGGCGTCAATACGGG
ATAATACCGCGCCACATAGCAGAACTTTAAAAGTGCTCATCATTGGAAAACGTTCTTCGGGGCGAAAACT
CTCAAGGATCTTACCGCTGTTGAGATCCAGTTCGATGTAACCCACTCGTGCACCCAACTGATCTTCAGCA
TCTTTTACTTTCACCAGCGTTTCTGGGTGAGCAAAAACAGGAAGGCAAAATGCCGCAAAAAAGGGAATAA
GGGCGACACGGAAATGTTGAATACTCATACTCTTCCTTTTTCAATATTATTGAAGCATTTATCAGGGTTA
TTGTCTCATGAGCGGATACATATTTGAATGTATTTAGAAAAATAAACAAATAGGGGTTCCGCGCACATTT
CCCCGAAAAGTGCCACCTGACGTCGACGGATCGGGAGATCTCCCGATCCCCTATGGTGCACTCTCAGTAC
AATCTGCTCTGATGCCGCATAGTTAAGCCAGTATCTGCTCCCTGCTTGTGTGTTGGAGGTCGCTGAGTAG
TGCGCGAGCAAAATTTAAGCTACAACAAGGCAAGGCTTGACCGACAATTGCATGAAGAATCTGCTTAGGG
TTAGGCGTTTTGCGCTGCTTCGCGATGTACGGGCCAGATATACGCGTTGACATTGATTATTGACTAGTTA
TTAATAGTAATCAATTACGGGGTCATTAGTTCATAGCCCATATATGGAGTTCCGCGTTACATAACTTACG
GTAAATGGCCCGCCTGGCTGACCGCCCAACGACCCCCGCCCATTGACGTCAATAATGACGTATGTTCCCA
TAGTAACGCCAATAGGGACTTTCCATTGACGTCAATGGGTGGAGTATTTACGGTAAACTGCCCACTTGGC
AGTACATCAAGTGTATCATATGCCAAGTACGCCCCCTATTGACGTCAATGACGGTAAATGGCCCGCCTGG
CATTATGCCCAGTACATGACCTTATGGGACTTTCCTACTTGGCAGTACATCTACGTATTAGTCATCGCTA
TTACCATGGTGATGCGGTTTTGGCAGTACATCAATGGGCGTGGATAGCGGTTTGACTCACGGGGATTTCC
AAGTCTCCACCCCATTGACGTCAATGGGAGTTTGTTTTGGCACCAAAATCAACGGGACTTTCCAAAATGT
CGTAACAACTCCGCCCCATTGACGCAAATGGGCGGTAGGCGTGTACGGTGGGAGGTCTATATAAGCAGAG
CTCTCTGGCTAACTAGAGAACCCACTGCTTACTGGCTTATCGAAATTAATACGACTCACTATAGGGAGAC
CCAAGCTTGGTACCGAGCTCGGATCTCCCACCATGTACCCTTACGACGTGCCCGACTACGCCGGGTACCC
TTACGACGTGCCCGACTACGCCGGATCCACCATGCCCCTCAACGTTAGCTTCACCAACAGGAACTATGAC
CTCGACTACGACTCGGTGCAGCCGTATTTCTACTGCGACGAGGAGGAGAACTTCTACCAGCAGCAGCAGC
AGAGCGAGCTGCAGCCCCCGGCGCCCAGCGAGGATATCTGGAAGAAATTCGAGCTGCTGCCCACCCCGCC
CCTGTCCCCTAGCCGCCGCTCCGGGCTCTGCTCGCCCTCCTACGTTGCGGTCACACCCTTCTCCCTTCGG
GGAGACAACGACGGCGGTGGCGGGAGCTTCTCCACGGCCGACCAGCTGGAGATGGTGACCGAGCTGCTGG
GAGGAGACATGGTGAACCAGAGTTTCATCTGCGACCCGGACGACGAGACCTTCATCAAAAACATCATCAT
CCAGGACTGTATGTGGAGCGGCTTCTCGGCCGCCGCCAAGCTCGTCTCAGAGAAGCTGGCCTCCTACCAG
GCTGCGCGCAAAGACAGCGGCAGCCCGAACCCCGCCCGCGGCCACAGCGTCTGCTCCACCTCCAGCTTGT
ACCTGCAGGATCTGAGCGCCGCCGCCTCAGAGTGCATCGACCCCTCGGTGGTCTTCCCCTACCCTCTCAA
CGACAGCAGCTCGCCCAAGTCCTGCGCCTCGCAAGACTCCAGCGCCTTCTCTCCGTCCTCGGATTCTCTG
CTCTCCTCGACGGAGTCCTCCCCGCAGGGCAGCCCCGAGCCCCTGGTGCTCCATGAGGAGACACCGCCCA
CCACCAGCAGCGACTCTGAGGAGGAACAAGAAGATGAGGAAGAAATCGATGTTGTTTCTGTGGAAAAGAG
GCAGGCTCCTGGCAAAAGGTCAGAGTCTGGATCACCTTCTGCTGGAGGCCACAGCAAACCTCCTCACAGC
CCACTGGTCCTCAAGAGGTGCCACGTCTCCACACATCAGCACAACTACGCAGCGCCTCCCTCCACTCGGA
AGGACTATCCTGCTGCCAAGAGGGTCAAGTTGGACAGTGTCAGAGTCCTGAGACAGATCAGCAACAACCG
AAAATGCACCAGCCCCAGGTCCTCGGACACCGAGGAGAATGTCAAGAGGTGAACACACAACGTCTTGGAG
CGCCAGAGGAGGAACGAGCTAAAACGGAGCTTTTTTGCCCTGCGTGACCAGATCCCGGAGTTGGAAAACA
ATGAAAAGGCCCCCAAGGTAGTTATCCTTAAAAAAGCCACAGCATACATCCTGTCCGTCCAAGCAGAGGA
GCAAAAGCTCATTTCTGAAGAGGACTTGTTGCGGAAACGACGAGAACAGTTGAAACACAAACTTGAACAG
CTACGGAACTCTTGTGCGTAAGAATTCTGCAGATATCCATCACACTGGCGGCCGCTCGAGCATGCATCTA
GAGGGCCCTATTCTATAGTGTCACCTAAATGCTAGAGCTCGCTGATCAGCCTCGACTGTGCCTTCTAGTT
GCCAGCCATCTGTTGTTTGCCCCTCCCCCGTGCCTTCCTTGACCCTGGAAGGTGCCACTCCCACTGTCCT
TTCCTAATAAAATGAGGAAATTGCATCGCATTGTCTGAGTAGGTGTCATTCTATTCTGGGGGGTGGGGTG
GGGCAGGACAGCAAGGGGGAGGATTGGGAAGACAATAGCAGGCATGCTGGGGATGCGGTGGGCTCTATGG
CTTCTGAGGCGGAAAGAACCAGCTGGGGCTCTAGGGGGTATCCCC
[124 nt withheld, positions 6486-6609]
C
[91 nt withheld, positions 6611-6701]
A
[49 nt withheld, positions 6703-6751]
CCTTTGACGTTGGAGTCCACGTTCTTT
[37 nt withheld, positions 6779-6815]
